Addgene plasmid #176650: TS-PE2-C-WPRE
Purpose: Expresses C-terminus of PE2 in mammalian cells
Depositing lab: Hyongbum Kim. Depositing organization: Yonsei University Health System. Publication: Application of prime editing to the correction of mutations and phenotypes in adult mice with liver and eye diseases. Jang H, Jo DH, Cho CS, Shin JH, Seo JH, Yu G, Gopalappa R, Kim D, Cho SR, Kim JH, Kim HH. Nat Biomed Eng. 2021 Aug 26. pii: 10.1038/s41551-021-00788-9. doi: 10.1038/s41551-021-00788-9. PubMed 34446856.
Backbone
  Vector backbone: px601
  Backbone size w/o insert (bp): 2868
  Total vector size (bp): 6993
  Vector type: Mammalian Expression, AAV
Growth in bacteria
  Bacterial resistance: Ampicillin, 100 μg/mL
  Growth temperature: 37°C
  Growth strain: NEB Stable
  Copy number: High Copy
Gene/Insert 1
  Gene/Insert name: C-terminus of PE2 (alt name: C-terminus of nickase Cas9(H840A) fused to M-MLV RT)
  Species: Synthetic
  Insert size (bp): 3189
  Promoter: None
  Tag / fusion protein: SV40 NLS (C terminal on insert)
  Cloning method: Gibson Cloning
  Sequencing primers: 5′ gataggcacctattggtctt; 3′ agcgtaaaaggagcaacatag
Gene/Insert 2
  Gene/Insert name: Artificial SA (alt name: Artificial splicing acceptor)
  Species: Synthetic
  Insert size (bp): 83
  Promoter: None
  Cloning method: Gibson Cloning
  Sequencing primers: 5′ None; 3′ ttccggatctcgccgttgg
Gene/Insert 3
  Gene/Insert name: WPRE
  Species: Synthetic
  Insert size (bp): 589
  Promoter: None
  Cloning method: Gibson Cloning
  Sequencing primers: 5′ cgaattcgagcccaagaaga; 3′ gcaccttccagggtcaagga
Gene/Insert 4
  Gene/Insert name: bGH poly(A)
  Species: Synthetic
  Insert size (bp): 225
  Promoter: None
  Cloning method: Gibson Cloning
  Sequencing primers: 5′ gtcttcgccttcgccctc; 3′ None
Terms and licenses: Academic/Nonprofit Terms; Industry Terms: Not Available to Industry
How to cite: TS-PE2-C-WPRE was a gift from Hyongbum Kim (Addgene plasmid # 176650 ; http://n2t.net/addgene:176650 ; RRID:Addgene_176650)
