[The description below was written by a language model from this plasmid's Addgene catalogue record and pLannotate feature annotations shown in this document.]
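Description:
TS-PE2-C-WPRE is a 6,993 bp AAV transfer plasmid built on the px601 backbone that carries the C-terminal half of the prime editor PE2 for delivery to mammalian cells. It is propagated in bacteria as a high-copy plasmid through a ColE1/pUC-type origin with ampicillin selection (AmpR under its own bla promoter), and the backbone also contains an f1 phage origin. The payload lies between AAV2 inverted terminal repeats, which allow the intervening DNA to be packaged into recombinant AAV. The annotation finds a complete ITR downstream of the cassette but only short ITR fragments on the upstream side.

The cassette has no promoter of its own, as the record states explicitly. It opens with an 83 bp artificial splice acceptor, annotated as a fragment of the β-globin/immunoglobulin chimeric intron. This is followed directly by the C-terminal portion of the Streptococcus pyogenes Cas9 H840A nickase fused to the Moloney murine leukemia virus reverse transcriptase (detected as a gag-pol fragment), ending in an SV40 nuclear localisation signal. A WPRE follows to enhance transcript stability and expression, and a bGH polyadenylation signal terminates the message.

A promoterless coding half headed by a splice acceptor fits a trans-splicing dual-AAV design, which the "TS" prefix probably denotes. In such a design a partner vector would supply the promoter, the N-terminal half of PE2 and a splice donor, and full-length PE2 would be reconstituted after the two genomes join and the junction is spliced out. This circumvents the AAV packaging limit. The record does not describe the partner construct. The associated work applied prime editing to correct disease mutations in the liver and eye of adult mice.
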