Features (pLannotate 1.2.2; 15 found; start..end, strand, type, name):
    166..193     +  repeat_region  AAV2 ITR (fragment): inverted terminal repeat of adeno-associated virus serotype 2 inverted
    222..249     +  repeat_region  AAV2 ITR (fragment): inverted terminal repeat of adeno-associated virus serotype 2 inverted
    297..379     +  intron         chimeric intron (fragment): chimera between introns from human β-globin and immunoglobulin heavy chain genes
    380..1371    +  CDS            Cas9(C) (fragment): C-terminal portion of Streptococcus pyogenes Cas9 (Zetsche et al., 2015)
   1475..3506    +  CDS            gag-pol (fragment): Moloney murine leukemia virus Gag-Pol polyprotein; gag-pol; contains a read-through stop codon
   3588..4176    +  misc_feature   WPRE: woodchuck hepatitis virus posttranscriptional regulatory element
   4177..4401    +  polyA_signal   bGH poly(A) signal: bovine growth hormone polyadenylation signal
   4410..4550    +  repeat_region  AAV2 ITR: inverted terminal repeat of adeno-associated virus serotype 2 inverted
   4555..4606    -  misc_feature   bom (fragment): basis of mobility region from pBR322
   4625..5080    +  rep_origin     f1 ori (sequence partly withheld): f1 bacteriophage origin of replication; arrow indicates direction of (+) strand synthesis
   5081..5130    -  misc_feature   bom (fragment): basis of mobility region from pBR322
   5232..5267    -  CDS            rop (fragment): Rop protein, which maintains plasmids at low copy number; rop
   5362..5466    +  promoter       AmpR promoter: bla
   5467..6327    +  CDS            AmpR: β-lactamase; bla; confers resistance to ampicillin, carbenicillin, and related antibiotics
   6498..93      +  rep_origin     ori (across the origin): high-copy-number ColE1/pMB1/pBR322/pUC origin of replication
>Addgene plasmid #176650 | TS-PE2-C-WPRE | addgene full sequence | sequence record 350105 | Addgene NGS Result
GCCTGGTATCTTTATAGTCCTGTCGGGTTTCGCCACCTCTGACTTGAGCGTCGATTTTTGTGATGCTCGT
CAGGGGGGCGGAGCCTATGGAAAAACGCCAGCAACGCGGCCTTTTTACGGTTCCTGGCCTTTTGCTGGCC
TTTTGCTCACATGTCCTGCAGGCAGCTGCGCGCTCGCTCGCTCACTGAGGCCGCCCGGGCGTCGGGCGAC
CTTTGGTCGCCCGGCCTCAGTGAGCGAGCGAGCGCGCAGAGAGGGAGTGGCCAACTCCATCACTAGGGGT
TCCTGCGGCCTCTAGACTTGTCGAGACAGAGAAGACTCTTGCGTTTCTGATAGGCACCTATTGGTCTTAC
TGACATCCACTTTGCCTTTCTCTCCACAGTTCTTCTACAGCAACATCATGAACTTTTTCAAGACCGAGAT
TACCCTGGCCAACGGCGAGATCCGGAAGCGGCCTCTGATCGAGACAAACGGCGAAACCGGGGAGATCGTG
TGGGATAAGGGCCGGGATTTTGCCACCGTGCGGAAAGTGCTGAGCATGCCCCAAGTGAATATCGTGAAAA
AGACCGAGGTGCAGACAGGCGGCTTCAGCAAAGAGTCTATCCTGCCCAAGAGGAACAGCGATAAGCTGAT
CGCCAGAAAGAAGGACTGGGACCCTAAGAAGTACGGCGGCTTCGACAGCCCCACCGTGGCCTATTCTGTG
CTGGTGGTGGCCAAAGTGGAAAAGGGCAAGTCCAAGAAACTGAAGAGTGTGAAAGAGCTGCTGGGGATCA
CCATCATGGAAAGAAGCAGCTTCGAGAAGAATCCCATCGACTTTCTGGAAGCCAAGGGCTACAAAGAAGT
GAAAAAGGACCTGATCATCAAGCTGCCTAAGTACTCCCTGTTCGAGCTGGAAAACGGCCGGAAGAGAATG
CTGGCCTCTGCCGGCGAACTGCAGAAGGGAAACGAACTGGCCCTGCCCTCCAAATATGTGAACTTCCTGT
ACCTGGCCAGCCACTATGAGAAGCTGAAGGGCTCCCCCGAGGATAATGAGCAGAAACAGCTGTTTGTGGA
ACAGCACAAGCACTACCTGGACGAGATCATCGAGCAGATCAGCGAGTTCTCCAAGAGAGTGATCCTGGCC
GACGCTAATCTGGACAAAGTGCTGTCCGCCTACAACAAGCACCGGGATAAGCCCATCAGAGAGCAGGCCG
AGAATATCATCCACCTGTTTACCCTGACCAATCTGGGAGCCCCTGCCGCCTTCAAGTACTTTGACACCAC
CATCGACCGGAAGAGGTACACCAGCACCAAAGAGGTGCTGGACGCCACCCTGATCCACCAGAGCATCACC
GGCCTGTACGAGACACGGATCGACCTGTCTCAGCTGGGAGGTGACTCTGGAGGATCTAGCGGAGGATCCT
CTGGCAGCGAGACACCAGGAACAAGCGAGTCAGCAACACCAGAGAGCAGTGGCGGCAGCAGCGGCGGCAG
CAGCACCCTAAATATAGAAGATGAGTATCGGCTACATGAGACCTCAAAAGAGCCAGATGTTTCTCTAGGG
TCCACATGGCTGTCTGATTTTCCTCAGGCCTGGGCGGAAACCGGGGGCATGGGACTGGCAGTTCGCCAAG
CTCCTCTGATCATACCTCTGAAAGCAACCTCTACCCCCGTGTCCATAAAACAATACCCCATGTCACAAGA
AGCCAGACTGGGGATCAAGCCCCACATACAGAGACTGTTGGACCAGGGAATACTGGTACCCTGCCAGTCC
CCCTGGAACACGCCCCTGCTACCCGTTAAGAAACCAGGGACTAATGATTATAGGCCTGTCCAGGATCTGA
GAGAAGTCAACAAGCGGGTGGAAGACATCCACCCCACCGTGCCCAACCCTTACAACCTCTTGAGCGGGCT
CCCACCGTCCCACCAGTGGTACACTGTGCTTGATTTAAAGGATGCCTTTTTCTGCCTGAGACTCCACCCC
ACCAGTCAGCCTCTCTTCGCCTTTGAGTGGAGAGATCCAGAGATGGGAATCTCAGGACAATTGACCTGGA
CCAGACTCCCACAGGGTTTCAAAAACAGTCCCACCCTGTTTAATGAGGCACTGCACAGAGACCTAGCAGA
CTTCCGGATCCAGCACCCAGACTTGATCCTGCTACAGTACGTGGATGACTTACTGCTGGCCGCCACTTCT
GAGCTAGACTGCCAACAAGGTACTCGGGCCCTGTTACAAACCCTAGGGAACCTCGGGTATCGGGCCTCGG
CCAAGAAAGCCCAAATTTGCCAGAAACAGGTCAAGTATCTGGGGTATCTTCTAAAAGAGGGTCAGAGATG
GCTGACTGAGGCCAGAAAAGAGACTGTGATGGGGCAGCCTACTCCGAAGACCCCTCGACAACTAAGGGAG
TTCCTAGGGAAGGCAGGCTTCTGTCGCCTCTTCATCCCTGGGTTTGCAGAAATGGCAGCCCCCCTGTACC
CTCTCACCAAACCGGGGACTCTGTTTAATTGGGGCCCAGACCAACAAAAGGCCTATCAAGAAATCAAGCA
AGCTCTTCTAACTGCCCCAGCCCTGGGGTTGCCAGATTTGACTAAGCCCTTTGAACTCTTTGTCGACGAG
AAGCAGGGCTACGCCAAAGGTGTCCTAACGCAAAAACTGGGACCTTGGCGTCGGCCGGTGGCCTACCTGT
CCAAAAAGCTAGACCCAGTAGCAGCTGGGTGGCCCCCTTGCCTACGGATGGTAGCAGCCATTGCCGTACT
GACAAAGGATGCAGGCAAGCTAACCATGGGACAGCCACTAGTCATTCTGGCCCCCCATGCAGTAGAGGCA
CTAGTCAAACAACCCCCCGACCGCTGGCTTTCCAACGCCCGGATGACTCACTATCAGGCCTTGCTTTTGG
ACACGGACCGGGTCCAGTTCGGACCGGTGGTAGCCCTGAACCCGGCTACGCTGCTCCCACTGCCTGAGGA
AGGGCTGCAACACAACTGCCTTGATATCCTGGCCGAAGCCCACGGAACCCGACCCGACCTAACGGACCAG
CCGCTCCCAGACGCCGACCACACCTGGTACACGGATGGAAGCAGTCTCTTACAAGAGGGACAGCGTAAGG
CGGGAGCTGCGGTGACCACCGAGACCGAGGTAATCTGGGCTAAAGCCCTGCCAGCCGGGACATCCGCTCA
GCGGGCTGAACTGATAGCACTCACCCAGGCCCTAAAGATGGCAGAAGGTAAGAAGCTAAATGTTTATACT
GATAGCCGTTATGCTTTTGCTACTGCCCATATCCATGGAGAAATATACAGAAGGCGTGGGTGGCTCACAT
CAGAAGGCAAAGAGATCAAAAATAAAGACGAGATCTTGGCCCTACTAAAAGCCCTCTTTCTGCCCAAAAG
ACTTAGCATAATCCATTGTCCAGGACATCAAAAGGGACACAGCGCCGAGGCTAGAGGCAACCGGATGGCT
GACCAAGCGGCCCGAAAGGCAGCCATCACAGAGACTCCAGACACCTCTACCCTCCTCATAGAAAATTCAT
CACCCTCTGGCGGCTCAAAAAGAACCGCCGACGGCAGCGAATTCGAGCCCAAGAAGAAGAGGAAAGTCTA
ACCGGTCATCATCACCAAATCAACCTCTGGATTACAAAATTTGTGAAAGATTGACTGGTATTCTTAACTA
TGTTGCTCCTTTTACGCTATGTGGATACGCTGCTTTAATGCCTTTGTATCATGCTATTGCTTCCCGTATG
GCTTTCATTTTCTCCTCCTTGTATAAATCCTGGTTGCTGTCTCTTTATGAGGAGTTGTGGCCCGTTGTCA
GGCAACGTGGCGTGGTGTGCACTGTGTTTGCTGACGCAACCCCCACTGGTTGGGGCATTGCCACCACCTG
TCAGCTCCTTTCCGGGACTTTCGCTTTCCCCCTCCCTATTGCCACGGCGGAACTCATCGCCGCCTGCCTT
GCCCGCTGCTGGACAGGGGCTCGGCTGTTGGGCACTGACAATTCCGTGGTGTTGTCGGGGAAATCATCGT
CCTTTCCTTGGCTGCTCGCCTGTGTTGCCACCTGGATTCTGCGCGGGACGTCCTTCTGCTACGTCCCTTC
GGCCCTCAATCCAGCGGACCTTCCTTCCCGCGGCCTGCTGCCGGCTCTGCGGCCTCTTCCGCGTCTTCGC
CTTCGCCCTCAGACGAGTCGGATCTCCCTTTGGGCCGCCTCCCCGCCTGTGCCTTCTAGTTGCCAGCCAT
CTGTTGTTTGCCCCTCCCCCGTGCCTTCCTTGACCCTGGAAGGTGCCACTCCCACTGTCCTTTCCTAATA
AAATGAGAAAATTGCATCGCATTGTCTGAGTAGGTGTCATTCTATTCTGGGGGGTGGGGTGGGGCAGGAC
AGCAAGGGGGAGGATTGGGAAGACAATAGCAGGCATGCTGGGGATGCGGTGGGCTCTATGGGCGGCCGCA
GGAACCCCTAGTGATGGAGTTGGCCACTCCCTCTCTGCGCGCTCGCTCGCTCACTGAGGCCGGGCGACCA
AAGGTCGCCCGACGCCCGGGCTTTGCCCGGGCGGCCTCAGTGAGCGAGCGAGCGCGCAGCTGCCTGCAGG
GGCGCCTGATGCGGTATTTTCTCCTTACGCATCTGTGCGGTATTTCACACCGCATA
[95 nt withheld, positions 4607-4701]
T
[46 nt withheld, positions 4703-4748]
C
[141 nt withheld, positions 4750-4890]
CCTTTGACGTTGGAGTCCACGTTCTTT
[37 nt withheld, positions 4918-4954]
ACTCTATCTCGGGCTATTCTTTTGATTTATAAGGGATTTTGCCGATTTCGGTCTATTGGTTAAAAAATGA
GCTGATTTAACAAAAATTTAACGCGAATTTTAACAAAATATTAACGTTTACAATTTTATGGTGCACTCTC
AGTACAATCTGCTCTGATGCCGCATAGTTAAGCCAGCCCCGACACCCGCCAACACCCGCTGACGCGCCCT
GACGGGCTTGTCTGCTCCCGGCATCCGCTTACAGACAAGCTGTGACCGTCTCCGGGAGCTGCATGTGTCA
GAGGTTTTCACCGTCATCACCGAAACGCGCGAGACGAAAGGGCCTCGTGATACGCCTATTTTTATAGGTT
AATGTCATGATAATAATGGTTTCTTAGACGTCAGGTGGCACTTTTCGGGGAAATGTGCGCGGAACCCCTA
TTTGTTTATTTTTCTAAATACATTCAAATATGTATCCGCTCATGAGACAATAACCCTGATAAATGCTTCA
ATAATATTGAAAAAGGAAGAGTATGAGTATTCAACATTTCCGTGTCGCCCTTATTCCCTTTTTTGCGGCA
TTTTGCCTTCCTGTTTTTGCTCACCCAGAAACGCTGGTGAAAGTAAAAGATGCTGAAGATCAGTTGGGTG
CACGAGTGGGTTACATCGAACTGGATCTCAACAGCGGTAAGATCCTTGAGAGTTTTCGCCCCGAAGAACG
TTTTCCAATGATGAGCACTTTTAAAGTTCTGCTATGTGGCGCGGTATTATCCCGTATTGACGCCGGGCAA
GAGCAACTCGGTCGCCGCATACACTATTCTCAGAATGACTTGGTTGAGTACTCACCAGTCACAGAAAAGC
ATCTTACGGATGGCATGACAGTAAGAGAATTATGCAGTGCTGCCATAACCATGAGTGATAACACTGCGGC
CAACTTACTTCTGACAACGATCGGAGGACCGAAGGAGCTAACCGCTTTTTTGCACAACATGGGGGATCAT
GTAACTCGCCTTGATCGTTGGGAACCGGAGCTGAATGAAGCCATACCAAACGACGAGCGTGACACCACGA
TGCCTGTAGCAATGGCAACAACGTTGCGCAAACTATTAACTGGCGAACTACTTACTCTAGCTTCCCGGCA
ACAATTAATAGACTGGATGGAGGCGGATAAAGTTGCAGGACCACTTCTGCGCTCGGCCCTTCCGGCTGGC
TGGTTTATTGCTGATAAATCTGGAGCCGGTGAGCGTGGAAGCCGCGGTATCATTGCAGCACTGGGGCCAG
ATGGTAAGCCCTCCCGTATCGTAGTTATCTACACGACGGGGAGTCAGGCAACTATGGATGAACGAAATAG
ACAGATCGCTGAGATAGGTGCCTCACTGATTAAGCATTGGTAACTGTCAGACCAAGTTTACTCATATATA
CTTTAGATTGATTTAAAACTTCATTTTTAATTTAAAAGGATCTAGGTGAAGATCCTTTTTGATAATCTCA
TGACCAAAATCCCTTAACGTGAGTTTTCGTTCCACTGAGCGTCAGACCCCGTAGAAAAGATCAAAGGATC
TTCTTGAGATCCTTTTTTTCTGCGCGTAATCTGCTGCTTGCAAACAAAAAAACCACCGCTACCAGCGGTG
GTTTGTTTGCCGGATCAAGAGCTACCAACTCTTTTTCCGAAGGTAACTGGCTTCAGCAGAGCGCAGATAC
CAAATACTGTTCTTCTAGTGTAGCCGTAGTTAGGCCACCACTTCAAGAACTCTGTAGCACCGCCTACATA
CCTCGCTCTGCTAATCCTGTTACCAGTGGCTGCTGCCAGTGGCGATAAGTCGTGTCTTACCGGGTTGGAC
TCAAGACGATAGTTACCGGATAAGGCGCAGCGGTCGGGCTGAACGGGGGGTTCGTGCACACAGCCCAGCT
TGGAGCGAACGACCTACACCGAACTGAGATACCTACAGCGTGAGCTATGAGAAAGCGCCACGCTTCCCGA
AGGGAGAAAGGCGGACAGGTATCCGGTAAGCGGCAGGGTCGGAACAGGAGAGCGCACGAGGGAGCTTCCA
GGGGGAAAC
